Addgene plasmid #203089: Salsa-BC248-P3E8
Purpose: Expression of barcoded reporter plasmid for PRESTO-Salsa; EGFP/BC248
Depositing lab: Noah Palm. Depositing organization: Yale University. Publication: Highly multiplexed bioactivity screening reveals human and microbiota metabolome-GPCRome interactions. Chen H, Rosen CE, Gonzalez-Hernandez JA, Song D, Potempa J, Ring AM, Palm NW. Cell. 2023 Jul 6;186(14):3095-3110.e19. doi: 10.1016/j.cell.2023.05.024. Epub 2023 Jun 14. PubMed 37321219.
Backbone
  Vector backbone: pCER206
  Vector type: Mammalian Expression
Growth in bacteria
  Bacterial resistance: Ampicillin, 100 μg/mL
  Growth temperature: 37°C
  Growth strain: DH5alpha
  Copy number: High Copy
Gene/Insert
  Gene/Insert name: EGFP/BC248
  Species: Synthetic
  Insert size (bp): 730
  Promoter: Tet Response Element (TRE)
  Cloning method: Restriction Enzyme; 5′ cloning site BsrGI (not destroyed); 3′ cloning site HindIII (not destroyed)
  Sequencing primers: 5′ Custom primer (GAAGCGCGATCACATGG)
Terms and licenses: Academic/Nonprofit Terms; Industry Terms: Not Available to Industry
How to cite: Salsa-BC248-P3E8 was a gift from Noah Palm (Addgene plasmid # 203089 ; http://n2t.net/addgene:203089 ; RRID:Addgene_203089)
