[The description below was written by a language model from this plasmid's Addgene catalogue record and pLannotate feature annotations shown in this document.]
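Description:
Salsa-BC248-P3E8 is a mammalian expression reporter plasmid built on the pCER206 backbone, one member of a set of barcoded reporters for PRESTO-Salsa, a highly multiplexed assay for screening GPCR activation. It is about 5.1 kb and is maintained in E. coli through a high-copy ColE1/pUC-type origin with ampicillin selection (AmpR under its own bla promoter). No mammalian selection marker is annotated, which suggests transient transfection, though the record does not state how it is delivered.

The payload is a synthetic EGFP/BC248 insert of roughly 730 bp placed under a Tet Response Element promoter. The feature table shows a central block of tetO repeats flanked by minimal promoters facing in opposite directions, an arrangement that resembles a bidirectional Tet-responsive unit. On the forward side, a TRE3G-type promoter fragment drives mammalian codon-optimised EGFP. The BsrGI and HindIII cloning sites imply that the barcode sits at or just downstream of the 3′ end of EGFP, ahead of the SV40 polyadenylation region, although the barcode itself is not annotated. On the reverse side, a minimal CMV promoter leads into an MCS fragment, a rabbit β-globin intron with adjoining globin exon sequence, and a β-globin poly(A) signal. No coding insert is annotated in that arm. Small lacI, SV40 large T and aminoglycoside phosphotransferase fragments appear to be backbone remnants.

Transcription from the TRE depends on a tetracycline-controlled transactivator, so that transactivator activity is converted into expression of a barcoded EGFP transcript. Barcode BC248 would allow this reporter to be distinguished from others in pooled, sequencing-based readouts. The record does not say which receptor it is paired with.
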