Features (pLannotate 1.2.2; 17 found; start..end, strand, type, name):
      2..55      +  CDS            lacI (fragment): lac repressor; lacI; The lac repressor binds to the lac operator to inhibit transcription in E. coli. This inhibition can be relieved by adding lactose or isopropyl-β-D-thiogalactopyranoside (IPTG).
    388..443     -  polyA_signal   β-globin poly(A) signal: rabbit β-globin polyadenylation signal (Gil and Proudfoot, 1987)
    518..640     -  CDS            HBB: HBB_COLGU - Experimental evidence at transcript level: Swiss-Prot protein existence level 2. Involved in oxygen transport from the lung to the various peripheral tissues. From Colobus guereza (Mantled guereza) (Eastern black-and-white colobus monkey).
    644..1216    -  intron         β-globin intron: intron from rabbit β-globin gene
   1312..1343    -  misc_feature   MCS (fragment): pUC18/19 multiple cloning site
   1437..1475    -  promoter       minimal CMV promoter: human cytomegalovirus (CMV) immediate early promoter
   1493..1708    -  protein_bind   tetracycline response element (fragment): contains seven copies of the tetracycline operator tetO tetracycline repressor TetR
   1708..1753    +  promoter       TRE3GV promoter (fragment): 3rd-generation Tet-responsive promoter that can be activated by binding of Tet-On® 3G, optimized for retroviral and lentiviral vectors
   1829..1856    +  misc_feature   MCS (fragment): pBluescript multiple cloning site
   1861..2580    +  CDS            EGFP: the original enhanced GFP (Yang et al., 1996) mammalian codon-optimized
   2590..2613    +  misc_feature   MCS (fragment): pBluescript multiple cloning site
   2627..2761    -  polyA_signal   SV40 poly(A) signal: SV40 polyadenylation signal
   2784..2867    -  CDS            large T antigen (fragment): large T antigen from SV40 (simian virus 40)
   2861..3091    -  CDS            str (fragment): STR_KLEPN - Protein inferred from homology: Swiss-Prot protein existence level 3. The aminoglycoside phosphotransferases achieve inactivation of their antibiotic substrates by phosphorylation. From Klebsiella pneumoniae.
   3210..3314    +  promoter       AmpR promoter: bla
   3315..4175    +  CDS            AmpR: β-lactamase; bla; confers resistance to ampicillin, carbenicillin, and related antibiotics
   4346..4934    +  rep_origin     ori: high-copy-number ColE1/pMB1/pBR322/pUC origin of replication
>Addgene plasmid #203089 | Salsa-BC248-P3E8 | addgene full sequence | sequence record 421433 | Addgene NGS Result
AGCGCCCAATACGCAAACCGCCTCTCCCCGCGCGTTGGCCGATTCATTAATGCAGTCGAGGGATCTCCAT
AAGAGAAGAGGGACAGCTATGACTGGGAGTAGTCAGGAGAGGAGGAAAAATCTGGCTAGTAAAACATGTA
AGGAAAATTTTAGGGATGTTAAAGAAAAAAATAACACAAAACAAAATATAAAAAAAATCTAACCTCAAGT
CAAGGCTTTTCTATGGAATAAGGAATGGACAGCAGGGGGCTGTTTCATATACTGATGACCTCTTTATAGC
CAACCTTTGTTCATGGCAGCCAGCATATGGGCATATGTTGCCAAACTCTAAACCAAATACTCATTCTGAT
GTTTTAAATGATTTGCCCTCCCATATGTCCTTCCGAGTGAGAGACACAAAAAATTCCAACACACTATTGC
AATGAAAATAAATTTCCTTTATTAGCCAGAAGTCAGATGCTCAAGGGGCTTCATGATGTCCCCATAATTT
TTGGCAGAGGGAAAAAGATCGATCTCAGTGGTATTTGTGAGCCAGGGCATTGGCCACACCAGCCACCACC
TTCTGATAGGCAGCCTGCACCTGAGGAGTGAATTCTTTGCCAAAATGATGAGACAGCACAACAACCAGCA
CGTTGCCCAGGAGCTGTAGGAAAGAGAAGAAGGCATGAACATGGTTAGCAGAGGGGCCCGGTTTGGACTC
AGAGTATTTTATCCTCATCTCAAACAGTGTATATCATTGTAACCATAAAGAGAAAGGCAGGATGATGACC
AGGGTGTAGTTGTTTCTACCAATAAGAATATTTCCACGCCAGCCAGAATTTATATGCAGAAATATTCTAC
CTTATCATTTAATTATAACAATTGTTCTCTAAAACTGTGCTGAAGTACAATATAATATACCCTGATTGCC
TTGAAAAAAAAGTGATTAGAGAAAGTACTTACAATCTGACAAATAAACAAAAGTGAATTTAAAAATTCGT
TACAAATGCAAGCTAAAGTTTAACGAAAAAGTTACAGAAAATGAAAAGAAAATAAGAGGAGACAATGGTT
GTCAACAGAGTAGAAAGTGAAAGAAACAAAATTATCATGAGGGTCCATGGTGATACAAGGGACATCTTCC
CATTCTAAACAACACCCTGAAAACTTTGCCCCCTCCATATAACATGAATTTTACAATAGCGAAAAAGAAA
GAACAATCAAGGGTCCCCAAACTCACCCTGAAGTTCTCAGCTCTAGAGATATCGTCGAGGCCGCGCTAGC
GTTTAAACTGTCGACCTTAATTAAGAGATCTGCTCGAGGCGCGTCAGCTGACTAGAGGATCCCCGGGTAC
CGAGCTCGAATTCGGGGCCGCGGAGGCTGGATCGGTCCCGGTGTCTTCTATGGAGGTCAAAACAGCGTGG
ATGGCGTCTCCAGGCGATCTGACGGTTCACTAAACGAGCTCTGCTTATATAGGCCTCCCACCGTACACGC
CTACCTCGACCCGGGTACCGAGCTCGACTTTCACTTTTCTCTATCACTGATAGGGAGTGGTAAACTCGAC
TTTCACTTTTCTCTATCACTGATAGGGAGTGGTAAACTCGACTTTCACTTTTCTCTATCACTGATAGGGA
GTGGTAAACTCGACTTTCACTTTTCTCTATCACTGATAGGGAGTGGTAAACTCGACTTTCACTTTTCTCT
ATCACTGATAGGGAGTGGTAAACTCGACCTATATAAGCAGAGCTCGTTTAGTGAACCGTCAGATCGCCTG
GAGACGCCATCCACGCTGTTTTGACCTCCATAGAAGACACCGGGACCGATCCAGCCTCCGCGGCCCCGAA
TTCCTGCAGCGGCCGCTCTAGAACTAGTGGATCCCCGCGGATGGTGAGCAAGGGCGAGGAGCTGTTCACC
GGGGTGGTGCCCATCCTGGTCGAGCTGGACGGCGACGTAAACGGCCACAAGTTCAGCGTGTCCGGCGAGG
GCGAGGGCGATGCCACCTACGGCAAGCTGACCCTGAAGTTCATCTGCACCACCGGCAAGCTGCCCGTGCC
CTGGCCCACCCTCGTGACCACCCTGACCTACGGCGTGCAGTGCTTCAGCCGCTACCCCGACCACATGAAG
CAGCACGACTTCTTCAAGTCCGCCATGCCCGAAGGCTACGTCCAGGAGCGCACCATCTTCTTCAAGGACG
ACGGCAACTACAAGACCCGCGCCGAGGTGAAGTTCGAGGGCGACACCCTGGTGAACCGCATCGAGCTGAA
GGGCATCGACTTCAAGGAGGACGGCAACATCCTGGGGCACAAGCTGGAGTACAACTACAACAGCCACAAC
GTCTATATCATGGCCGACAAGCAGAAGAACGGCATCAAGGTGAACTTCAAGATCCGCCACAACATCGAGG
ACGGCAGCGTGCAGCTCGCCGACCACTACCAGCAGAACACCCCCATCGGCGACGGCCCCGTGCTGCTGCC
CGACAACCACTACCTGAGCACCCAGTCCGCCCTGAGCAAAGACCCCAACGAGAAGCGCGATCACATGGTC
CTGCTGGAGTTCGTGACCGCCGCCGGGATCACTCTCGGCATGGACGAGCTGTACAAGTAAGCTGTGTCGG
GAATTCGATATCAAGCTTGTCGACCTAGTTCTAGAGGATCCAGACATGATAAGATACATTGATGAGTTTG
GACAAACCACAACTAGAATGCAGTGAAAAAAATGCTTTATTTGTGAAATTTGTGATGCTATTGCTTTATT
TGTAACCATTATAAGCTGCAATAAACAAGTTAACAACAACAATTGCATTCATTTTATGTTTCAGGTTCAG
GGGGAGGTGTGGGAGGTTTTTTAAAGCAAGTAAAACCTCTACAAATGTGGTATGGCTGATTATGATCCTG
CAAGCCTCGTCGTCCTGGCCGGACCACGCTATCTGTGCAAGGTCCCCGGCCCCGGACGCGCGCTCCATGA
GCAGAGCGCCCGCCGCCGAGGCGAAGACTCGGGCGGCGCCCTGCCCGTCCCACCAGGTCAACAGGCGGTA
ACCGGCCTCTTCATCGGGAATGCGCGCGACCTTCAGCATCGCCGGCATGTCCCCCTGGCGGACGGGAAGT
ATCCAGCTCGACCAAGCTGGCCGCGTCGAGTGAAGACGAAAGGGCCTCGTGATACGCCTATTTTTATAGG
TTAATGTCATGATAATAATGGTTTCTTAGACGTCAGGTGGCACTTTTCGGGGAAATGTGCGCGGAACCCC
TATTTGTTTATTTTTCTAAATACATTCAAATATGTATCCGCTCATGAGACAATAACCCTGATAAATGCTT
CAATAATATTGAAAAAGGAAGAGTATGAGTATTCAACATTTCCGTGTCGCCCTTATTCCCTTTTTTGCGG
CATTTTGCCTTCCTGTTTTTGCTCACCCAGAAACGCTGGTGAAAGTAAAAGATGCTGAAGATCAGTTGGG
TGCACGAGTGGGTTACATCGAACTGGATCTCAACAGCGGTAAGATCCTTGAGAGTTTTCGCCCCGAAGAA
CGTTTTCCAATGATGAGCACTTTTAAAGTTCTGCTATGTGGCGCGGTATTATCCCGTGTTGACGCCGGGC
AAGAGCAACTCGGTCGCCGCATACACTATTCTCAGAATGACTTGGTTGAGTACTCACCAGTCACAGAAAA
GCATCTTACGGATGGCATGACAGTAAGAGAATTATGCAGTGCTGCCATAACCATGAGTGATAACACTGCG
GCCAACTTACTTCTGACAACGATCGGAGGACCGAAGGAGCTAACCGCTTTTTTGCACAACATGGGGGATC
ATGTAACTCGCCTTGATCGTTGGGAACCGGAGCTGAATGAAGCCATACCAAACGACGAGCGTGACACCAC
GATGCCTGTAGCAATGGCAACAACGTTGCGCAAACTATTAACTGGCGAACTACTTACTCTAGCTTCCCGG
CAACAATTAATAGACTGGATGGAGGCGGATAAAGTTGCAGGACCACTTCTGCGCTCGGCCCTTCCGGCTG
GCTGGTTTATTGCTGATAAATCTGGAGCCGGTGAGCGTGGGTCTCGCGGTATCATTGCAGCACTGGGGCC
AGATGGTAAGCCCTCCCGTATCGTAGTTATCTACACGACGGGGAGTCAGGCAACTATGGATGAACGAAAT
AGACAGATCGCTGAGATAGGTGCCTCACTGATTAAGCATTGGTAACTGTCAGACCAAGTTTACTCATATA
TACTTTAGATTGATTTAAAACTTCATTTTTAATTTAAAAGGATCTAGGTGAAGATCCTTTTTGATAATCT
CATGACCAAAATCCCTTAACGTGAGTTTTCGTTCCACTGAGCGTCAGACCCCGTAGAAAAGATCAAAGGA
TCTTCTTGAGATCCTTTTTTTCTGCGCGTAATCTGCTGCTTGCAAACAAAAAAACCACCGCTACCAGCGG
TGGTTTGTTTGCCGGATCAAGAGCTACCAACTCTTTTTCCGAAGGTAACTGGCTTCAGCAGAGCGCAGAT
ACCAAATACTGTTCTTCTAGTGTAGCCGTAGTTAGGCCACCACTTCAAGAACTCTGTAGCACCGCCTACA
TACCTCGCTCTGCTAATCCTGTTACCAGTGGCTGCTGCCAGTGGCGATAAGTCGTGTCTTACCGGGTTGG
ACTCAAGACGATAGTTACCGGATAAGGCGCAGCGGTCGGGCTGAACGGGGGGTTCGTGCACACAGCCCAG
CTTGGAGCGAACGACCTACACCGAACTGAGATACCTACAGCGTGAGCTATGAGAAAGCGCCACGCTTCCC
GAAGGGAGAAAGGCGGACAGGTATCCGGTAAGCGGCAGGGTCGGAACAGGAGAGCGCACGAGGGAGCTTC
CAGGGGGAAACGCCTGGTATCTTTATAGTCCTGTCGGGTTTCGCCACCTCTGACTTGAGCGTCGATTTTT
GTGATGCTCGTCAGGGGGGCGGAGCCTATGGAAAAACGCCAGCAACGCGGCCTTTTTACGGTTCCTGGCC
TTTTGCTGGCCTTTTGCTCACATGTTCTTTCCTGCGTTATCCCCTGATTCTGTGGATAACCGTATTACCG
CCTTTGAGTGAGCTGATACCGCTCGCCGCAGCCGAACGACCGAGCGCAGCGAGTCAGTGAGCGAGGAAGC
GGAAG
