>Addgene plasmid #203089 | Salsa-BC248-P3E8 | depositor partial sequence | sequence record 393962 | BC248
GCTGTGTCGG
